>Addgene plasmid #173302 | RVD-CC7 | addgene full sequence | sequence record 354989 | Addgene NGS Result
GCCCTATACCTTGTCTGCCTCCCCGCGTTGCGTCGCGGTGCATGGAGCCGGGCCACCTCGACCTGAATGG
AAGCCGGCGGCACCTCGCTAACGGATTCACCACTCCAAGAATTGGAGCCAATCAATTCTTGCGGAGAACT
GTGAATGCGCAAACCAACCCTTGATCGGGGAAGAACAGTATGTCGAGCTATTTTTTGACTTACTGGGGAT
CAAGCCTGATTGGGAGAAAATAAAATATCCCCTATAGTGAGTCGTATTACATGGTCATAGCTGTTTCCTG
GCAGCTCTGGCCCGTGTCTCAAAATCTCTGATGTTACATTGCACAAGATAAAAATATATCATCATGCCTC
CTCTAGACCAAAGCTGGTCTCGAGCCAGTCATGACGGTGGCAAACAGGCTCTTGAAACCGTCCAACGCCT
TCTACCAGTTCTCTGTCAAGCCCACGGACTAACCCCAGCGCAAGTTGTAGCGATTGCTAGTCATGACGGT
GGCAAACAGGCTCTTGAAACCGTCCAACGCCTTCTACCAGTTCTCTGTCAAGCCCACGGACTAACCCCAG
CGCAAGTTGTAGCGATTGCAAGTTGAGACCATATCTGGTCGAGCCACCCATGACCAAAATCCCTTAACGT
GAGTTACGCGTCGTTCCACTGAGCGTCAGACCCCGTAGAAAAGATCAAAGGATCTTCTTGAGATCCTTTT
TTTCTGCGCGTAATCTGCTGCTTGCAAACAAAAAAACCACCGCTACCAGCGGTGGTTTGTTTGCCGGATC
AAGAGCTACCAACTCTTTTTCCGAAGGTAACTGGCTTCAGCAGAGCGCAGATACCAAATACTGTTCTTCT
AGTGTAGCCGTAGTTAGGCCACCACTTCAAGAACTCTGTAGCACCGCCTACATACCTCGCTCTGCTAATC
CTGTTACCAGTGGCTGCTGCCAGTGGCGATAAGTCGTGTCTTACCGGGTTGGACTCAAGACGATAGTTAC
CGGATAAGGCGCAGCGGTCGGGCTGAACGGGGGGTTCGTGCACACAGCCCAGCTTGGAGCGAACGACCTA
CACCGAACTGAGATACCTACAGCGTGAGCTATGAGAAAGCGCCACGCTTCCCGAAGGGAGAAAGGCGGAC
AGGTATCCGGTAAGCGGCAGGGTCGGAACAGGAGAGCGCACGAGGGAGCTTCCAGGGGGAAACGCCTGGT
ATCTTTATAGTCCTGTCGGGTTTCGCCACCTCTGACTTGAGCGTCGATTTTTGTGATGCTCGTCAGGGGG
GCGGAGCCTATGGAAAAACGCCAGCAACGCGGCCTTTTTACGGTTCCTGGCCTTTTGCTGGCCTTTTGCT
CACATGTTCTTTCCTGCGTTATCCACAGAATCAGGGGATAACGCAGGAAAGAACATGAATTAATTCTCAT
GTTTGACAGCTTATCATCGATTAGCTTTAATGCGGTAGTTTATCACAGTTAAATTGCTAACGCAGTCAGG
CACCGTGTATGAAATCTAACAATGCGCTCATCGTCATCCTCGGCACCGTCACCCTGGATGCTGTAGGCAT
AGGCTTGGTTATGCCGGTACTGCCGGGCCTCTTGCGGGATATCGTCCATTCCGACAGCATCGCCAGTCAC
TATGGCGTGCTGCTAGCGCTATATGCGTTGATGCAATTTCTATGCGCACCCGTTCTCGGAGCACTGTCCG
ACCGCTTTGGCCGCCGCCCAGTCCTGCTCGCTTCGCTACTTGGAGCCACTATCGACTACGCGATCATGGC
GACCACACCCGTCCTGTGGATTCTCTACGCCGGACGCATCGTGGCCGGCATCACCGGCGCCACAGGTGCG
GTTGCTGGCGCCTATATCGCCGACATCACCGATGGGGAAGATCGGGCTCGCCACTTCGGGCTCATGAGCG
CTTGTTTCGGCGTGGGTATGGTGGCAGGCCCCGTGGCCGGGGGACTGTTGGGCGCCATCTCCTTACATGC
ACCATTCCTTGCGGCGGCGGTGCTCAACGGCCTCAACCTACTACTGGGCTGCTTCCTAATGCAGGAGTCG
CATAAGGGAGAGCGCCGACCCATGCCCTTGAGAGCCTTCAACCCAGTCAGCTCCTTCCGGTGGGCGCGGG
GCATGACTATCGTCGCCGCACTTATGACTGTCTTCTTTATCATGCAACTCGTAGGACAGGTGCCGGCAGC
GCTCTGGGTCATTTTCGGCGAGGACCGCTTTCGCTGGAGCGCGACGATGATCGGCCTGTCGCTTGCGGTA
TTCGGAATCTTGCACGCCCTCGCTCAAGCCTTCGTCACTGGTCCCGCCACCAAACGTTTCGGCGAGAAGC
AGGCCATTATCGCCGGCATGGCGGCCGACGCGCTGGGCTACGTCTTGCTGGCGTTCGCGACGCGAGGCTG
GATGGCCTTCCCCATTATGATTCTTCTCGCTTCCGGCGGCATCGGGATGCCCGCGTTGCAGGCCATGCTG
TCCAGGCAGGTAGATGACGACCATCAGGGACAGCTTCAAGGATCGCTCGCGGCTCTTACCAGCCTAACTT
CGATCATTGGACCGCTGATCGTCACGGCGATTTATGCCGCCTCGGCGAGCACATGGAACGGGTTGGCATG
GATTGTAGGCGCCGCCCTATACCTTGTCTGCCTCCCCGCGTTGCGTCGCGGTGCATGGAGCCGGGCCACC
TCGACCTGAATGGAAGCCGGCGGCACCTCGCTAACGGATTCACCACTCCAAGAATTGGAGCCAATCAATT
CTTGCGGAGAACTGTGAATGCGCAAACCAACCCTTGATCGGGGAAGAACAGTATGTCGAGCTATTTTTTG
ACTTACTGGGGATCAAGCCTGATTGGGAGAAAATAAAATATCCCCTATAGTGAGTCGTATTACATGGTCA
TAGCTGTTTCCTGGCAGCTCTGGCCCGTGTCTCAAAATCTCTGATGTTACATTGCACAAGATAAAAATAT
ATCATCATGCCTCCTCTAGACCAAAGCTGGTCTCGAGCCAGTCATGACGGTGGCAAACAGGCTCTTGAAA
CCGTCCAACGCCTTCTACCAGTTCTCTGTCAAGCCCACGGACTAACCCCAGCGCAAGTTGTAGCGATTGC
TAGT
Features (pLannotate 1.2.2; 9 found; start..end, strand, type, name):
      1..66      +  CDS            TcR (fragment): tetracycline efflux protein; tet; confers resistance to tetracycline
    164..238     +  CDS            KanR (fragment): aminoglycoside phosphotransferase; aphA-3; confers resistance to kanamycin
    241..259     -  promoter       T7 promoter: promoter for bacteriophage T7 RNA polymerase
    688..1276    +  rep_origin     ori: high-copy-number ColE1/pMB1/pBR322/pUC origin of replication
   1348..1387    -  rep_origin     RSF ori (fragment): Plasmids containing the RSF 1030 origin of replication can be propagated in E. coli cells that contain additional plasmids with compatible origins.
   1403..1431    +  promoter       tet promoter: E. coli promoter for tetracycline efflux protein gene
   1479..2669    +  CDS            TcR: tetracycline efflux protein; tet; confers resistance to tetracycline
   2767..2841    +  CDS            KanR (fragment): aminoglycoside phosphotransferase; aphA-3; confers resistance to kanamycin
   2844..2862    -  promoter       T7 promoter: promoter for bacteriophage T7 RNA polymerase
