[The description below was written by a language model from this plasmid's Addgene catalogue record and pLannotate feature annotations shown in this document.]
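Description:
RVD-CC7 is a small (about 3.1 kb) bacterial module plasmid from a library of building blocks for one-step assembly of custom TALE repeat arrays, as used to construct DdCBE mitochondrial base editors, TALEs and related DNA-targeting proteins. Its backbone is a "TetR T vector", a TA-cloning plasmid, and the depositor notes that the repeat module was inserted at the TA site. The vector type is otherwise unspecified. It carries no annotated eukaryotic expression elements and appears to serve purely as a parts donor propagated in E. coli. Replication relies on a high-copy ColE1/pUC-type origin, and selection on a full-length tetracycline efflux gene (TcR) driven by its native tet promoter.

The payload is a synthetic dimer of two TALE repeats, both carrying the HD repeat-variable diresidue, designated for position 7 of the array. HD repeats conventionally recognise cytosine, which fits the "CC" in the name. Pre-made dimers at fixed positions allow a full array matching a chosen target sequence to be joined in a single reaction, although the record does not state the assembly chemistry or the flanking cloning sites.

The automated feature table does not annotate the RVD insert itself. It probably lies in an unannotated stretch, such as the one between the T7 promoter and the origin, but this is not confirmed. The table also lists short KanR and RSF ori fragments, probably non-functional remnants of backbone construction. A TcR fragment, KanR fragment and T7 promoter appear at both the start and the end of the record, which may reflect overlap in the circular sequencing assembly rather than a true duplication.
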