Addgene plasmid #173302: RVD-CC7
Purpose: One-step assembly of custom RVD arrays to construct DdCBE, TALE, etc.
Depositing lab: Bin Shen. Depositing organization: Nanjing Medical University. Publication: Precision modeling of mitochondrial diseases in zebrafish via DdCBE-mediated mtDNA base editing. Guo J, Zhang X, Chen X, Sun H, Dai Y, Wang J, Qian X, Tan L, Lou X, Shen B. Cell Discov. 2021 Sep 3;7(1):78. doi: 10.1038/s41421-021-00307-9. PubMed 34480028.
Backbone
  Vector backbone: TetR T vector
  Vector type: Unspecified
Growth in bacteria
  Bacterial resistance: Tetracycline, 10 μg/mL
  Growth temperature: 37°C
  Growth strain: DH5alpha
  Copy number: High Copy
Gene/Insert
  Gene/Insert name: HD-HD dimer RVD at Position7
  Species: Synthetic
  Mutation: no
  Cloning method: Restriction Enzyme; 5′ cloning site Unknown (unknown if destroyed)
Terms and licenses: Academic/Nonprofit Terms; Industry Terms: Not Available to Industry
Depositor comments: RVD is inserted into TA site of TetR T vector
How to cite: RVD-CC7 was a gift from Bin Shen (Addgene plasmid # 173302 ; http://n2t.net/addgene:173302 ; RRID:Addgene_173302)
