>Addgene plasmid #173302 | RVD-CC7 | depositor partial sequence | sequence record 336257 | RVD flanked by two Bsa I sites
GGTCTCGAGCCAGTCATGACGGTGGCAAACAGGCTCTTGAAACCGTCCAACGCCTTCTACCAGTTCTCTG
TCAAGCCCACGGACTAACCCCAGCGCAAGTTGTAGCGATTGCTAGTCATGACGGTGGCAAACAGGCTCTT
GAAACCGTCCAACGCCTTCTACCAGTTCTCTGTCAAGCCCACGGACTAACCCCAGCGCAAGTTGTAGCGA
TTGCAAGTTGAGACC
